>Addgene plasmid #115008 | AT2G27060 B10_pECIA2 | addgene full sequence | sequence record 296821 | Addgene NGS Result
GTAAAACGACGGCCAGTGAATTAATTCGTTGCAGGACAGGATGTGGTGCCCGATGTGACTAGCTCTTTGC
TGCAGGCCGTCCTATCCTCTGGTTCCGATAAGAGACCCAGAACTCCGGCCCCCCACCGCCCACCGCCACC
CCCATACATATGTGGTACGCAAGTAAGAGTGCCTGCGCATGCCCCATGTGCCCCACCAAGAGCTTTGCAT
CCCATACAAGTCCCCAAAGTGGAGAACCGAACCAATTCTTCGCGGGCAGAACAAAAGCTTCTGCACACGT
CTCCACTCGAATTTGGAGCCGGCCGGCGTGTGCAAAAGAGGTGAATCGAACGAAAGACCCGTGTGTAAAG
CCGCGTTTCCAAAATGTATAAAACCGAGAGCATCTGGCCAATGTGCATCAGTTGTGGTCAGCAGCAAAAT
CAAGTGAATCATCTCAGTGCAACTAAAGGGGGGATCCGATCTCAATATGAAGTTATGCATATTACTGGCC
GTCGTGGCCTTTGTTGGCCTCTCGCTCGGGTCTGACTTTGAAGCTCTTTTGGAGCTTAAGAAAGGTTTTC
AGGGTGACCCTTCTCGAAAAGTTCTTACTTCATGGGATGCTAAAGCTTTATCCTCTGATAGGTGTCCGTT
AAACTGGTACGGAGTTACTTGTAGTAGCGGAGGTGTTACTTCTATTGATTTGAATGGTTTCGGTCTGCTT
GGGAGTTTCAGTTTTCCAGTCATTGTTGGTCTGAGAATGCTTCAGAATTTGTCGATTGCGAATAATCAGT
TTAGTGGAACTCTCTCTAACATTGGTTCGTTAACGTCTCTTAAGTACTTGGATGTTTCGGGTAACTTGTT
CCATGGCGCATTACCTTCTGGAATTGAGAATTTGAGGAACCTTGAGTTTGTGAATCTCTCTGGTAACAAC
AACTTGGGAGGAGTGATTCCTTCTGGTTTTGGGAGTCTTGCCAAGTTGAAGTACCTTGATTTGCAAGGCA
ACAGTTTCTCTGGGGAAGTGATGAGTCTGTTTTCACAGCTAATTAGTGTGGAGTATGTAGATATAAGCAG
GAACAACTTCTCGGGTTCGCTTGATCTGGGTCTAGCAAAGTCAAGCTTTGTTTCCTCGATTCGTCATTTG
AACGTAAGTGGGAATTCTTTGGTAGGGGAGCTATTTGCTCATGATGGTATCCCCTTTTTCGATAGCTTAG
AGGTGTTTGATGCTAGCAGCAATCAATTGTCTGGTTCTGTTCCAGTCTTCAGCTTTGTTGTCTCTCTCAA
GATTCTTCGGTTACAAGACAATCAGTTGTCGGCTTCTTTACCACCGGGCCTTCTGCAAGAGAGTTCAACC
ATCTTAACTGACCTTGATCTTAGCCTCAATCAACTTGAAGGTCCTATCGGAAGTATAACCTCTTCAACAC
TAGAGAAGCTCAATTTGTCTTCAAATAGACTATCGGGATCATTACCTTTGAAAGTTGGACATTGTGCCAT
TATTGATCTGAGTAACAATAAGATATCAGGAGAATTGTCAAGGATACAGAATTGGGGAGATTCTGTAGAA
ATTATTCGGTTGAGTTCAAACTCACTCACTGGAACACTACCTGGCCAAACTTCTCAATTCCTGAGGCTGA
CTTCACTCAAGGCTGCTAACAACTCGTTGCAGGGTGTACTACCATTTATTTTAGGAACGTATCCTGAGCT
GAAAGAGATTGATCTCAGTCACAACCAGCTTAGTGGCGTCATACCGAGTAATCTGTTCATATCTGCAAAG
TTGACGGAACTCAACTTGTCAAACAATAATTTCTCTGGTTCTCTTCCTCTTCAAGATGCAAGTACTGTGG
GAAACCTTAGCTTGACCAATATTGGTCTGTCTCATAACTCGTTAGGTGGAGTTCTCTCAGAGGAACTAAC
TCGCTTCCACAATCTGATTTCTCTTGACCTTTCTTATAACAACTTTGAAGGGAATATCCCTGATGGCCTT
CCAGACAGCCTAAAGATGTTCACTGTCTCTGCCAATAATCTCTCTGGAAATGTGCCGGAGAATCTTAGAC
GGTTTCCAGATTCAGCGTTTCATCCAGGGAACGCTTTACTGAATGTCCCCATTTCTCTACCAAAAGATAA
AACAGATATAACCTTACGGAAGCTGGAGGTGCTGTTCCAGGGACCAGGGAGCGACAAAACTCACACATGC
CCACCGTGCCCAGCACCTGAACTCCTGGGGGGACCGTCAGTCTTCCTCTTCCCCCCAAAACCCAAGGACA
CCCTCATGATCTCCCGGACCCCTGAGGTCACATGCGTGGTGGTGGACGTGAGCCACGAAGACCCTGAGGT
CAAGTTCAACTGGTACGTGGACGGCGTGGAGGTGCATAATGCCAAGACAAAGCCGCGGGAGGAGCAGTAC
AACAGCACGTACCGTGTGGTCAGCGTCCTCACCGTCCTGCACCAGGACTGGCTGAATGGCAAGGAGTACA
AGTGCAAGGTCTCCAACAAAGCCCTCCCAGCCCCCATCGAGAAAACCATCTCCAAAGCCAAAGGGCAGCC
CCGAGAACCACAGGTGTACACCCTGCCCCCATCCCGGGAGGAGATGACCAAGAACCAGGTCAGCCTGACC
TGCCTGGTCAAAGGCTTCTATCCCAGCGACATCGCCGTGGAGTGGGAGAGCAATGGGCAGCCGGAGAACA
ACTACAAGACCACGCCTCCCGTGCTGGACTCCGACGGCTCCTTCTTCCTCTACAGCAAGCTCACCGTGGA
CAAGAGCAGGTGGCAGCAGGGGAACGTCTTCTCATGCTCCGTGATGCATGAGGGTCTGCACAACCACTAC
ACGCAGAAGAGCCTCTCCCTGTCTCCGGGTAAATCTAGAGGGCCCTTCGAAGGTAAGCCTATCCCTAACC
CTCTCCTCGGTCTCGATTCTACGCGTACCGGTCATCATCACCATCACCATTGAGTTTAAACCCGCTGATC
AGCCTCGACTGTGCCTTCTAAGGCCTGAGCTCGCTGATCAGCCTCGATCGAGGATCCAGACATGATAAGA
TACATTGATGAGTTTGGACAAACCACAACTAGAATGCAGTGAAAAAAATGCTTTATTTGTGAAATTTGTG
ATGCTATTGCTTTATTTGTAACCATTATAAGCTGCAATAAACAAGTTAACAACAACAATTGCATTCATTT
TATGTTTCAGGTTCAGGGGGAGGTGTGGGAGGTTTTTTAAAGCAAGTAAAACCTCTACAAATGTGGTATG
GCTGATTATGATCAGTCGACCTGCAGGCATGCAAGCTTGGCGTAATCATGGTCATAGCTGTTTCCTGTGT
GAAATTGTTATCCGCTCACAATTCCACACAACATACGAGCCGGAAGCATAAAGTGTAAAGCCTGGGGTGC
CTAATGAGTGAGCTAACTCACATTAATTGCGTTGCGCTCACTGCCCGCTTTCCAGTCGGGAAACCTGTCG
TGCCAGCTGCATTAATGAATCGGCCAACGCGCGGGGAGAGGCGGTTTGCGTATTGGGCGCTCTTCCGCTT
CCTCGCTCACTGACTCGCTGCGCTCGGTCGTTCGGCTGCGGCGAGCGGTATCAGCTCACTCAAAGGCGGT
AATACGGTTATCCACAGAATCAGGGGATAACGCAGGAAAGAACATGTGAGCAAAAGGCCAGCAAAAGGCC
AGGAACCGTAAAAAGGCCGCGTTGCTGGCGTTTTTCCATAGGCTCCGCCCCCCTGACGAGCATCACAAAA
ATCGACGCTCAAGTCAGAGGTGGCGAAACCCGACAGGACTATAAAGATACCAGGCGTTTCCCCCTGGAAG
CTCCCTCGTGCGCTCTCCTGTTCCGACCCTGCCGCTTACCGGATACCTGTCCGCCTTTCTCCCTTCGGGA
AGCGTGGCGCTTTCTCATAGCTCACGCTGTAGGTATCTCAGTTCGGTGTAGGTCGTTCGCTCCAAGCTGG
GCTGTGTGCACGAACCCCCCGTTCAGCCCGACCGCTGCGCCTTATCCGGTAACTATCGTCTTGAGTCCAA
CCCGGTAAGACACGACTTATCGCCACTGGCAGCAGCCACTGGTAACAGGATTAGCAGAGCGAGGTATGTA
GGCGGTGCTACAGAGTTCTTGAAGTGGTGGCCTAACTACGGCTACACTAGAAGAACAGTATTTGGTATCT
GCGCTCTGCTGAAGCCAGTTACCTTCGGAAAAAGAGTTGGTAGCTCTTGATCCGGCAAACAAACCACCGC
TGGTAGCGGTGGTTTTTTTGTTTGCAAGCAGCAGATTACGCGCAGAAAAAAAGGATCTCAAGAAGATCCT
TTGATCTTTTCTACGGGGTCTGACGCTCAGTGGAACGAAAACTCACGTTAAGGGATTTTGGTCATGAGAT
TATCAAAAAGGATCTTCACCTAGATCCTTTTAAATTAAAAATGAAGTTTTAAATCAATCTAAAGTATATA
TGAGTAAACTTGGTCTGACAGTTACCAATGCTTAATCAGTGAGGCACCTATCTCAGCGATCTGTCTATTT
CGTTCATCCATAGTTGCCTGACTCCCCGTCGTGTAGATAACTACGATACGGGAGGGCTTACCATCTGGCC
CCAGTGCTGCAATGATACCGCGAGACCCACGCTCACCGGCTCCAGATTTATCAGCAATAAACCAGCCAGC
CGGAAGGGCCGAGCGCAGAAGTGGTCCTGCAACTTTATCCGCCTCCATCCAGTCTATTAATTGTTGCCGG
GAAGCTAGAGTAAGTAGTTCGCCAGTTAATAGTTTGCGCAACGTTGTTGCCATTGCTACAGGCATCGTGG
TGTCACGCTCGTCGTTTGGTATGGCTTCATTCAGCTCCGGTTCCCAACGATCAAGGCGAGTTACATGATC
CCCCATGTTGTGCAAAAAAGCGGTTAGCTCCTTCGGTCCTCCGATCGTTGTCAGAAGTAAGTTGGCCGCA
GTGTTATCACTCATGGTTATGGCAGCACTGCATAATTCTCTTACTGTCATGCCATCCGTAAGATGCTTTT
CTGTGACTGGTGAGTACTCAACCAAGTCATTCTGAGAATAGTGTATGCGGCGACCGAGTTGCTCTTGCCC
GGCGTCAATACGGGATAATACCGCGCCACATAGCAGAACTTTAAAAGTGCTCATCATTGGAAAACGTTCT
TCGGGGCGAAAACTCTCAAGGATCTTACCGCTGTTGAGATCCAGTTCGATGTAACCCACTCGTGCACCCA
ACTGATCTTCAGCATCTTTTACTTTCACCAGCGTTTCTGGGTGAGCAAAAACAGGAAGGCAAAATGCCGC
AAAAAAGGGAATAAGGGCGACACGGAAATGTTGAATACTCATACTCTTCCTTTTTCAATATTATTGAAGC
ATTTATCAGGGTTATTGTCTCATGAGCGGATACATATTTGAATGTATTTAGAAAAATAAACAAATAGGGG
TTCCGCGCACATTTCCCCGAAAAGTGCCACCTGACGTCTAAGAAACCATTATTATCATGACATTAACCTA
TAAAAATAGGCGTATCACGAGGCCCTTTCGTCTCGCGCGTTTCGGTGATGACGGTGAAAACCTCTGACAC
ATGCAGCTCCCGGAGACGGTCACAGCTTGTCTGTAAGCGGATGCCGGGAGCAGACAAGCCCGTCAGGGCG
CGTCAGCGGGTGTTGGCGGGTGTCGGGGCTGGCTTAACTATGCGGCATCAGAGCAGATTGTACTGAGAGT
GCACCATATGCGGTGTGAAATACCGCACAGATGCGTAAGGAGAAAATACCGCATCAGGCGCCATTCGCCA
TTCAGGCTGCGCAACTGTTGGGAAGGGCGATCGGTGCGGGCCTCTTCGCTATTACGCCAGCTGGCGAAAG
GGGGATGTGCTGCAAGGCGATTAAGTTGGGTAACGCCAGGGTTTTCCCAGTCACGACGTT
Features (pLannotate 1.2.2; 17 found; start..end, strand, type, name):
     23..449     +  promoter       MT promoter: Drosophila metallothionein promoter
    467..520     +  sig_peptide    BiP signal sequence: Drosophila BiP signal sequence
   2153..2833    +  CDS            IGHG1 (fragment): IGHG1_HUMAN - Experimental evidence at protein level: Swiss-Prot protein existence level 1. Constant region of immunoglobulin heavy chains. Immunoglobulins, also known as antibodies, are membrane-bound or secreted glycoproteins produced by B lymphocytes. In the recognition phase of humoral immunity, the membrane-bound immunoglobulins serve as receptors which, upon binding of a specific antigen, trigger the clonal expansion and differentiation of B lymphocytes into immunoglobulins- secreting plasma cells. Secreted immunoglobulins mediate the effector phase of humoral immunity, which results in
   2852..2893    +  CDS            V5 tag: epitope tag from simian virus 5
   2993..3127    -  polyA_signal   SV40 poly(A) signal: SV40 polyadenylation signal
   3150..3234    -  CDS            large T antigen (fragment): large T antigen from SV40 (simian virus 40)
   3234..3258    +  misc_feature   MCS (fragment): pUC18/19 multiple cloning site
   3295..3311    -  protein_bind   lac operator: The lac repressor binds to the lac operator to inhibit transcription in E. coli. This inhibition can be relieved by adding lactose or isopropyl-β-D-thiogalactopyranoside (IPTG). lac repressor encoded by lacI
   3319..3349    -  promoter       lac promoter: promoter for the E. coli lac operon
   3364..3385    -  protein_bind   CAP binding site: CAP binding activates transcription in the presence of cAMP. E. coli catabolite activator protein
   3398..3490    -  CDS            lacI (fragment): lac repressor; lacI; The lac repressor binds to the lac operator to inhibit transcription in E. coli. This inhibition can be relieved by adding lactose or isopropyl-β-D-thiogalactopyranoside (IPTG).
   3673..4261    -  rep_origin     ori: high-copy-number ColE1/pMB1/pBR322/pUC origin of replication
   4432..5292    -  CDS            AmpR: β-lactamase; bla; confers resistance to ampicillin, carbenicillin, and related antibiotics
   5293..5397    -  promoter       AmpR promoter: bla
   5492..5527    +  CDS            rop (fragment): Rop protein, which maintains plasmids at low copy number; rop
   5629..5728    +  misc_feature   bom (fragment): basis of mobility region from pBR322
   5734..21      -  CDS            lacZα (fragment) (across the origin): LacZα fragment of β-galactosidase; lacZ fragment
