[The description below was written by a language model from this plasmid's Addgene catalogue record and pLannotate feature annotations shown in this document.]
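Description:
AT2G27060 B10_pECIA2 is an insect-cell expression plasmid of about 5.9 kb built on the pECIA2 backbone. It produces the secreted extracellular domain of the Arabidopsis thaliana leucine-rich repeat receptor kinase encoded by AT2G27060. In E. coli it is maintained through a high-copy ColE1/pUC-type origin and selected with ampicillin via the β-lactamase gene. The remaining bacterial annotations (lac promoter/operator, and fragments of lacZα, lacI, rop and bom) are backbone remnants with no apparent role in expression.

The expression cassette is driven by the Drosophila metallothionein promoter, which is induced by copper sulfate in Drosophila cell culture. Immediately downstream, a Drosophila BiP signal sequence directs the fusion protein into the secretory pathway. The LRR-RK ectodomain, inserted by ligation-independent cloning, most likely occupies the unannotated stretch between the signal peptide and the tags. It is fused at its C terminus to a human IgG1 Fc fragment, then a V5 epitope and a hexahistidine tag; the His tag is stated in the catalogue entry but was not picked up in the feature table. An SV40 polyadenylation signal lies downstream of the cassette, although it is annotated on the opposite strand. The Fc portion typically dimerises the protein and allows capture on protein A or G surfaces, while V5 and His support detection and purification.

The record designates this as the bait construct, to be used with the matching pECIA14 prey vector carrying the same ectodomain. The pair belongs to a collection made for mapping extracellular interactions among Arabidopsis LRR receptor kinases.
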