Addgene plasmid #115008: AT2G27060 B10_pECIA2
Purpose: Bait vector AT2G27060 B10_pECIA2 should be used with prey vector AT2G27060 B10_pECIA14.
Depositing lab: Youssef Belkhadir. Depositing organization: Gregor Mendel Institute of Molecular Plant Biology. Publication: An extracellular network of Arabidopsis leucine-rich repeat receptor kinases. Smakowska-Luzan E, Mott GA, Parys K, Stegmann M, Howton TC, Layeghifard M, Neuhold J, Lehner A, Kong J, Grunwald K, Weinberger N, Satbhai SB, Mayer D, Busch W, Madalinski M, Stolt-Bergner P, Provart NJ, Mukhtar MS, Zipfel C, Desveaux D, Guttman DS, Belkhadir Y. Nature. 2018 Jan 18;553(7688):342-346. doi: 10.1038/nature25184. Epub 2018 Jan 10. PubMed 29320478.
Backbone
  Vector backbone: pECIA2
  Backbone manufacturer: Chris Garcia (Addgene plasmid # 47032)
  Vector type: Insect Expression
Growth in bacteria
  Bacterial resistance: Ampicillin, 100 μg/mL
  Growth temperature: 37°C
  Growth strain: DH5alpha
  Copy number: High Copy
Gene/Insert
  Gene/Insert name: AT2G27060
  Species: A. thaliana (mustard weed)
  Entrez Gene: AT2G27060 (a.k.a. AT2G27060, T20P8.11, T20P8_11)
  Promoter: Metallothionein (Copper-Inducible)
  Tag / fusion protein: Fc, V5 and hexahistidine tags (C terminal on backbone)
  Cloning method: Ligation Independent Cloning
Terms and licenses: Academic/Nonprofit Terms; Industry Terms: Not Available to Industry
Depositor comments: Plasmid for secreted expression in Drosophila cell culture by induction via CuSO4. Insert is an extracellular domain of indicated LRR-RK, C-terminally tagged with Fc, V5 and hexahistidine tags. Insert Protein Sequence: SDFEALLELKKGFQGDPSRKVLTSWDAKALSSDRCPLNWYGVTCSSGGVTSIDLNGFGLLGSFSFPVIVGLRMLQNLSIANNQFSGTLSNIGSLTSLKYLDVSGNLFHGALPSGIENLRNLEFVNLSGNNNLGGVIPSGFGSLAKLKYLDLQGNSFSGEVMSLFSQLISVEYVDISRNNFSGSLDLGLAKSSFVSSIRHLNVSGNSLVGELFAHDGIPFFDSLEVFDASSNQLSGSVPVFSFVVSLKILRLQDNQLSASLPPGLLQESSTILTDLDLSLNQLEGPIGSITSSTLEKLNLSSNRLSGSLPLKVGHCAIIDLSNNKISGELSRIQNWGDSVEIIRLSSNSLTGTLPGQTSQFLRLTSLKAANNSLQGVLPFILGTYPELKEIDLSHNQLSGVIPSNLFISAKLTELNLSNNNFSGSLPLQDASTVGNLSLTNIGLSHNSLGGVLSEELTRFHNLISLDLSYNNFEGNIPDGLPDSLKMFTVSANNLSGNVPENLRRFPDSAFHPGNALLNVPISLPKDKTDITLRK
How to cite: AT2G27060 B10_pECIA2 was a gift from Youssef Belkhadir (Addgene plasmid # 115008 ; http://n2t.net/addgene:115008 ; RRID:Addgene_115008)
